>Addgene plasmid #44112 | pLX-V5-TRAF2 S11A-puro | addgene partial sequence | sequence record 61226 | WPRE-R 5'-CATAGCGTAAAAGGAGCAACA-3'
ATTTTGTAATCCAGAGGTTGATTGTCGACTTAACGCGCCTCATTACTACGTAGAATCGAGACCGAGGAGA
GGGTTAGGGATAGGCTTACCAACCACTTTGTACAAGAAAGTTGGGTAGAGCCCTGTCAGGTCCACAATGG
CCTTGATGAAGATGGCATCGTCCCGCACGTAGGAATTCTTTGCCTCCATCTTGGAGACGGGGCAGAAGAG
GGGGCAGCCGCTTGCGATGTTCATGTCGTTGACTGACCTCTGAAAAGAGGATGAAGTCACGTCGGGCCTG
AAGGCGTCAATCACGTGCTCCCGGTTATTCTGGTCGAGCAGCATTAAGGTCACCTTCTGGTTGAAGGGCC
ACCGCAGCAGGGCGTCATTCGGGCCCTTCATCACCACAAAGAAGAGGGACAGGTGTGTTCCTCGCCCGGT
GCCGTCGCCGTTCAGGTAGATACGCAGACACATCTTGTAGCCGTACCTGCTGGTGTAGAAGGCTGGGGAG
AAGATGGCGGGTATGCGGCCAGCCACAGCTTCCTGGCGCTTCCTGGCGAAGTCTGAGATCTTCCAGATGA
AGACCCCATCGTAGGTGGATGCCTCCATCTCCAAGACCTTCTGCTCCAAGTCAGCCATCGCCAGGTCCTT
GAGGCCAATGCTCCTCTCCAGCTGCTGCACCTTGCTACTCAGGGCTTCAATCTTGTCTTGGTCCAGCCGG
TGCTGCCGGCTGCAGGCCTCGGCAGTCATGGCCACCCTCTCCACCTCCCGGTTCAGGACGCAGACAATGT
TCTCAAAAGTGGCCGTCTTCTTCTCCAGG
