>Addgene plasmid #44112 | pLX-V5-TRAF2 S11A-puro | addgene partial sequence | sequence record 62050 | hTRAF2-R 5'-GGGCTTCAATCTTGTCTTGG
CTCGGCAGTCATGGCCACCCTCTCCACCTCCCGGTTCAGGACGCAGACAATGTTCTCAAAAGTGGCCGTC
TTCTTCTCCAGGCTCTCGCACCTCTGCAGGAGCTCTGACCCCGCGTGGCTCTGGTCTCCCAAGAGGGGCT
TTGCCTCCAGCACCGAGCTCAGTAGCATGGCCAGGTGCTCCCGCAGCCACTGCACCTCGTGCTCCTGCTG
TTTCTCACCCTCTACCGTCTCGAGGCAGCCGATGGCGTGGAATCTGCAAGGGACTCGACACTTGCCACAA
GTCTTGACGTGGTCCTGAAACTTCTCCCGGGGGATCTTCTTCTTGCCGCAGCCGTCACAAGTTAAGGGGA
ACTTGGGGCAGACCTCGTGGTGCGCCTTCACGTCTGCTCCGCAGCAGGGTGCCCGGCAATGCCGGCAGCT
CAGGCTTCTCTCCGGGCACTCGTGCTCCAGGTGGCGCTCCTTTTCACCAAGGCGGACCAGGCCTTTGCAC
GCGGGACATTCGGTCAGCATGAGCGGGCAGCGGCCTTCGTGGCAGCTCTCGTATTCTTTCAGGGTCCCCT
TCCAGGTGCATCCATCACTGGGACAGACGGCCGGCAGGCTCTCCACCTCCCTGCGGGCAGCATTATCTGG
GAAGGCCGAACTGCTTTCTAAAATAGAAATGCCTTCTTCATATATGCCCTCGTGAACACAGGCAGCACAG
TTCTGAGGCCCAGAGCTGAGGATGCTGGCCAGGCAGAAGGAGCAGTACCGGTGGCCACACTGCGCCTGGA
AGGGCCTGCGGAGGACGTTTCTGCAGGCGGAGCACAGGTACTTGGCTTCCAGCTTGGTCCCCAGGAGGGT
CTTGGAGAAGCCGGGCTGTAGCAACTCCAGGGCGCC
