[The description below was written by a language model from this plasmid's Addgene catalogue record.]
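Description:
pLX-V5-TRAF2 S11A-puro is a lentiviral expression plasmid built on the pLEX970 backbone for delivering a mutant form of human TRAF2 (TNF receptor-associated factor 2) into mammalian cells. It is maintained in bacteria as a high-copy plasmid under ampicillin selection, and the recommended recombination-deficient host strain reflects the usual need to keep the repeated lentiviral sequences stable. After packaging into viral particles and transduction, cells carrying the integrated vector can be selected with puromycin. No feature table is available, so the promoter driving the insert, the arrangement of the puromycin cassette and the specific viral elements are not stated.

The insert is the human TRAF2 coding sequence with serine 11 changed to alanine, fused at its C terminus to a V5 epitope tag that allows detection or immunoprecipitation with anti-V5 antibodies. Replacing a serine with alanine removes the hydroxyl group needed for phosphorylation, so this type of mutant is generally used as a non-phosphorylatable control. The associated publication concerns phosphorylation of TRAF2 by IkappaB kinase epsilon in mammary epithelial cell transformation, which suggests the construct is meant for comparing the S11A mutant with wild-type TRAF2 in signalling and transformation assays. Repository quality-control sequencing also found an additional P459S substitution in the insert, which is noted as not thought to affect plasmid function.
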