Addgene plasmid #44112: pLX-V5-TRAF2 S11A-puro
Depositing lab: William Hahn. Depositing organization: Dana-Farber Cancer Institute. Publication: IkappaB kinase epsilon phosphorylates TRAF2 to promote mammary epithelial cell transformation. Shen RR, Zhou AY, Kim E, Lim E, Habelhah H, Hahn WC. Mol Cell Biol. 2012 Dec;32(23):4756-68. doi: 10.1128/MCB.00468-12. Epub 2012 Sep 24. PubMed 23007157.
Backbone
  Vector backbone: pLEX970
  Vector type: Lentiviral
  Selectable markers: Puromycin
Growth in bacteria
  Bacterial resistance: Ampicillin, 100 μg/mL
  Growth temperature: 37°C
  Growth strain: Stbl3
  Growth instructions: Recommended growth media: Terrific broth (TB)
  Copy number: High Copy
Gene/Insert
  Gene/Insert name: TRAF2 S11A (alt names: TRAF2; TNF receptor-associated factor 2)
  Species: H. sapiens (human)
  Mutation: Serine 11 to Alanine
  GenBank ID: NM_021138.3 NP_066961.2
  Entrez Gene: TRAF2 (a.k.a. MGC:45012, RNF117, TRAP, TRAP3)
  Tag / fusion protein: V5 (C terminal on insert)
Terms and licenses: Academic/Nonprofit Terms; Industry Terms: Not Available to Industry
Depositor comments: Note: Addgene's quality control sequencing identified an additional P459S mutation. This substitution is not thought to affect plasmid function.
How to cite: pLX-V5-TRAF2 S11A-puro was a gift from William Hahn (Addgene plasmid # 44112 ; http://n2t.net/addgene:44112 ; RRID:Addgene_44112)
